Addgene plasmid #83140: Hs.KRAS4b Q61H
Purpose: Gateway ORF Entry clone of human KRAS4B [NM_004985.4 ] with stop codon (for native or N-terminal fusions), Q61H mutation
Depositing lab: Dominic Esposito. Depositing organization: National Cancer Institute (NCI).
Backbone
  Vector backbone: pDonor-255
  Backbone size w/o insert (bp): 2693
  Vector type: Gateway Entry Clone
Growth in bacteria
  Bacterial resistance: Spectinomycin, 50 μg/mL
  Growth temperature: 37°C
  Growth strain: DH10B
  Copy number: High Copy
Gene/Insert
  Gene/Insert name: KRAS
  Species: H. sapiens (human)
  Insert size (bp): 567
  Mutation: Q61H
  GenBank ID: NM_004985.4
  Entrez Gene: KRAS (a.k.a. 'C-K-RAS, C-K-RAS, CFC2, K-RAS2A, K-RAS2B, K-RAS4A, K-RAS4B, K-Ras, K-Ras 2, KI-RAS, KRAS1, KRAS2, NS, NS3, OES, RALD, RASK2, c-Ki-ras, c-Ki-ras2)
  Cloning method: Gateway Cloning
  Sequencing primers: 5′ M13F 23-mer (5'-CCCAGTCACGACGTTGTAAAACG); 3′ attLR 23-mer (5'-TAACATCAGAGATTTTGAGACAC)
Terms and licenses: Academic/Nonprofit Terms; Industry Terms: Not Available to Industry
How to cite: Hs.KRAS4b Q61H was a gift from Dominic Esposito (Addgene plasmid # 83140 ; http://n2t.net/addgene:83140 ; RRID:Addgene_83140)
