[The description below was written by a language model from this plasmid's Addgene catalogue record and pLannotate feature annotations shown in this document.]
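Description:
Hs.KRAS4b Q61H is a Gateway entry clone built on the pDonor-255 backbone, carrying the human KRAS4B open reading frame with the Q61H substitution. The plasmid totals about 3.3 kb, combining a 2.7 kb backbone with a 567 bp insert. It is maintained in E. coli through a high-copy ColE1/pUC-type origin and selected with spectinomycin, conferred by the aadA aminoglycoside adenylyltransferase gene (SmR). The short Pc integron promoter and gentamicin acetyltransferase fragments annotated just upstream of aadA are most likely remnants of the resistance cassette's origin. Small lacZα and lacI fragments are likewise backbone vestiges with no evident function. The rrnB T1 and T2 terminators sit upstream of the cloning region, an arrangement usually used to shield an insert from read-through transcription.

The K-Ras coding sequence is flanked by two attL recombination sites, which the automated annotation calls attL3 on the 5′ side and a partial attL2 on the 3′ side. These sites allow LR Clonase-mediated transfer of the ORF into attR-containing destination vectors. The entry clone has no promoter driving the insert, so expression depends entirely on the destination vector chosen. Because the ORF retains its stop codon, it suits expression of the native protein or N-terminal fusions but not C-terminal tagging. Keeping the C-terminus free also matters for KRAS, whose C-terminal CAAX motif is processed for membrane targeting. Q61 is a recognised oncogenic hotspot in RAS proteins, where substitutions impair GTP hydrolysis and favour the active GTP-bound state. The clone therefore serves as a source for building expression constructs to study mutant KRAS signalling, biochemistry or structure.
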