Features (pLannotate 1.2.2; 11 found; start..end, strand, type, name):
     18..54      -  CDS            lacZα (fragment): LacZα fragment of β-galactosidase; lacZ fragment
     85..180     +  protein_bind   attL3: mutant version of attL; recombination site for the Gateway® LR reaction LR Clonase™
    186..752     +  CDS            K-Ras: human small GTPase proto-oncoprotein
    757..850     -  protein_bind   attL2 (fragment): mutant version of attL; recombination site for the Gateway® LR reaction LR Clonase™
    965..988     +  promoter       Pc promoter (fragment): intI1 (promoter lies within the coding sequence); class 1 integron promoter
   1164..1220    +  CDS            GmR (fragment): gentamycin acetyltransferase; aacC1; confers resistance to gentamycin
   1227..2018    +  CDS            SmR: aminoglycoside adenylyltransferase (Murphy, 1985); aadA; confers resistance to spectinomycin and streptomycin
   2111..2699    +  rep_origin     ori: high-copy-number ColE1/pMB1/pBR322/pUC origin of replication
   2882..2974    +  CDS            lacI (fragment): lac repressor; lacI; The lac repressor binds to the lac operator to inhibit transcription in E. coli. This inhibition can be relieved by adding lactose or isopropyl-β-D-thiogalactopyranoside (IPTG).
   3029..3056    -  terminator     rrnB T2 terminator: transcription terminator T2 from the E. coli rrnB gene
   3188..3231    +  terminator     rrnB T1 terminator: Escherichia coli rrnB; transcription terminator T1 from the E. coli rrnB gene
>Addgene plasmid #83140 | Hs.KRAS4b Q61H | depositor full sequence | sequence record 158103 | Full Sequence
TTAACGCTAGCATGGATGTTTTCCCAGTCACGACGTTGTAAAACGACGGCCAGTCTTAAAATTCGAGCTC
GGTCCGAGGATCCGAAATAATGATTTTATTTTGACTGATAGTGACCTGTTCGTTGCAACAAATTGATAAG
CAATGCTTTTTTATAATGCCAACTTTGTACAAAAAAGTTGGCACCATGACTGAATATAAACTTGTGGTAG
TTGGAGCTGGTGGCGTAGGCAAGAGTGCCTTGACGATACAGCTAATTCAGAATCATTTTGTGGACGAATA
TGATCCAACAATAGAGGATTCCTACAGGAAGCAAGTAGTAATTGATGGAGAAACCTGTCTCTTGGATATT
CTCGACACAGCAGGTCACGAGGAGTACAGTGCAATGAGGGACCAGTACATGAGGACTGGGGAGGGCTTTC
TTTGTGTATTTGCCATAAATAATACTAAATCATTTGAAGATATTCACCATTATAGAGAACAAATTAAAAG
AGTTAAGGACTCTGAAGATGTACCTATGGTCCTAGTAGGAAATAAATGTGATTTGCCTTCTAGAACAGTA
GACACAAAACAGGCTCAGGACTTAGCAAGAAGTTATGGAATTCCTTTTATTGAAACATCAGCAAAGACAA
GACAGGGTGTTGATGATGCCTTCTATACATTAGTTCGAGAAATTCGAAAACATAAAGAAAAGATGAGCAA
AGATGGTAAAAAGAAGAAAAAGAAGTCAAAGACAAAGTGTGTAATTATGTAATCAACTTTCTTGTACAAA
GTTGGCATTATAGGAAAGCATTGCTTATCAATTTGTTGCAACGAACAGGTCACTATCAGTCAAAATAAAA
TCATTATTTGCATGCAAGCTTAGATCCTCTAGACCAGCCAGGACAGAAATGCCTCGACTTCGCTGCTACC
CAAGGTTGCCGGGTGACGCACACCGTGGAAACGGATGAAGGCACGAACCCAGTGGACATAAGCCTGTTCG
GTTCGTAAGCTGTAATGCAAGTAGCGTATGCGCTCACGCAACTGGTCCAGAACCTTGACCGAACGCAGCG
GTGGTAACGGCGCAGTGGCGGTTTTCATGGCTTGTTATGACTGTTTTTTTGGGGTACAGTCTATGCCTCG
GGCATCCAAGCAGCAAGCGCGTTACGCCGTGGGTCGATGTTTGATGTTATGGAGCAGCAACGATGTTACG
CAGCAGGGCAGTCGCCCTAAAACAAAGTTAAACATTATGAGGGAAGCGGTGATCGCCGAAGTATCGACTC
AACTATCAGAGGTAGTTGGCGTCATCGAGCGCCATCTCGAACCGACGTTGCTGGCCGTACATTTGTACGG
CTCCGCAGTGGATGGCGGCCTGAAGCCACACAGTGATATTGATTTGCTGGTTACGGTGACCGTAAGGCTT
GATGAAACAACGCGGCGAGCTTTGATCAACGACCTTTTGGAAACTTCGGCTTCCCCTGGAGAGAGCGAGA
TTCTCCGCGCTGTAGAAGTCACCATTGTTGTGCACGACGACATCATTCCGTGGCGTTATCCAGCTAAGCG
CGAACTGCAATTTGGAGAATGGCAGCGCAATGACATTCTTGCAGGTATCTTCGAGCCAGCCACGATCGAC
ATTGATCTGGCTATCTTGCTGACAAAAGCAAGAGAACATAGCGTTGCCTTGGTAGGTCCAGCGGCGGAGG
AACTCTTTGATCCGGTTCCTGAACAGGATCTATTTGAGGCGCTAAATGAAACCTTAACGCTATGGAACTC
GCCGCCCGACTGGGCTGGCGATGAGCGAAATGTAGTGCTTACGTTGTCCCGCATTTGGTACAGCGCAGTA
ACCGGCAAAATCGCGCCGAAGGATGTCGCTGCCGACTGGGCAATGGAGCGCCTGCCGGCCCAGTATCAGC
CCGTCATACTTGAAGCTAGACAGGCTTATCTTGGACAAGAAGAAGATCGCTTGGCCTCGCGCGCAGATCA
GTTGGAAGAATTTGTCCACTACGTGAAAGGCGAGATCACCAAGGTAGTCGGCAAATAACCCTCGAGCCAC
CCATGACCAAAATCCCTTAACGTGAGTTACGCGTCGTTCCACTGAGCGTCAGACCCCGTAGAAAAGATCA
AAGGATCTTCTTGAGATCCTTTTTTTCTGCGCGTAATCTGCTGCTTGCAAACAAAAAAACCACCGCTACC
AGCGGTGGTTTGTTTGCCGGATCAAGAGCTACCAACTCTTTTTCCGAAGGTAACTGGCTTCAGCAGAGCG
CAGATACCAAATACTGTCCTTCTAGTGTAGCCGTAGTTAGGCCACCACTTCAAGAACTCTGTAGCACCGC
CTACATACCTCGCTCTGCTAATCCTGTTACCAGTGGCTGCTGCCAGTGGCGATAAGTCGTGTCTTACCGG
GTTGGACTCAAGACGATAGTTACCGGATAAGGCGCAGCGGTCGGGCTGAACGGGGGGTTCGTGCACACAG
CCCAGCTTGGAGCGAACGACCTACACCGAACTGAGATACCTACAGCGTGAGCATTGAGAAAGCGCCACGC
TTCCCGAAGGGAGAAAGGCGGACAGGTATCCGGTAAGCGGCAGGGTCGGAACAGGAGAGCGCACGAGGGA
GCTTCCAGGGGGAAACGCCTGGTATCTTTATAGTCCTGTCGGGTTTCGCCACCTCTGACTTGAGCGTCGA
TTTTTGTGATGCTCGTCAGGGGGGCGGAGCCTATGGAAAAACGCCAGCAACGCGGCCTTTTTACGGTTCC
TGGCCTTTTGCTGGCCTTTTGCTCACATGTTCTTTCCTGCGTTATCCCCTGATTCTGTGGATAACCGTAT
TACCGCCTTTGAGTGAGCTGATACCGCTCGCCGCAGCCGAACGACCGAGCGCAGCGAGTCAGTGAGCGAG
GAAGCGGAAGAGCGCCCAATACGCAAACCGCCTCTCCCCGCGCGTTGGCCGATTCATTAATGCAGCTGGC
ACGACAGGTTTCCCGACTGGAAAGCGGGCAGTGAGCGCAACGCAATTAATACGCGTACCGCTAGCCAGGA
AGAGTTTGTAGAAACGCAAAAAGGCCATCCGTCAGGATGGCCTTCTGCTTAGTTTGATGCCTGGCAGTTT
ATGGCGGGCGTCCTGCCCGCCACCCTCCGGGCCGTTGCTTCACAACGTTCAAATCCGCTCCCGGCGGATT
TGTCCTACTCAGGAGAGCGTTCACCGACAAACAACAGATAAAACGAAAGGCCCAGTCTTCCGACTGAGCC
TTTCGTTTTATTTGATGCCTGGCAGTTCCCTACTCTCGCG
