>Addgene plasmid #83140 | Hs.KRAS4b Q61H | addgene partial sequence | sequence record 159021 | M13pUC-Fwd 5'-CCCAGTCACGACGTTGTAAAACG-3'
AATTCGAGCTCGGTCCGAGGATCCGAAATAATGATTTTATTTTGACTGATAGTGACCTGTTCGTTGCAAC
AAATTGATAAGCAATGCTTTTTTATAATGCCAACTTTGTACAAAAAAGTTGGCACCATGACTGAATATAA
ACTTGTGGTAGTTGGAGCTGGTGGCGTAGGCAAGAGTGCCTTGACGATACAGCTAATTCAGAATCATTTT
GTGGACGAATATGATCCAACAATAGAGGATTCCTACAGGAAGCAAGTAGTAATTGATGGAGAAACCTGTC
TCTTGGATATTCTCGACACAGCAGGTCACGAGGAGTACAGTGCAATGAGGGACCAGTACATGAGGACTGG
GGAGGGCTTTCTTTGTGTATTTGCCATAAATAATACTAAATCATTTGAAGATATTCACCATTATAGAGAA
CAAATTAAAAGAGTTAAGGACTCTGAAGATGTACCTATGGTCCTAGTAGGAAATAAATGTGATTTGCCTT
CTAGAACAGTAGACACAAAACAGGCTCAGGACTTAGCAAGAAGTTATGGAATTCCTTTTATTGAAACATC
AGCAAAGACAAGACAGGGTGTTGATGATGCCTTCTATACATTAGTTCGAGAAATTCGAAAACATAAAGAA
AAGATGAGCAAAGATGGTAAAAAGAAGAAAAAGAAGTCAAAGACAAAGTGTGTAATTATGTAATCAACTT
TCTTGTACAAAGTTGGCATTATAGGAAAGCATTGCTTATCAATTTGTTGCAACGAACAGGTCACTATCAG
TCAAAATAAAATCATTATTTGC
